>Addgene plasmid #167601 | pKP2008 | addgene full sequence | sequence record 335410 | Addgene NGS Result
AAGAAACCAATTGTCCATATTGCATCAGACATTGCCGTCACTGCGTCTTTTACTGGCTCTTCTCGCTAAC
CAAACCGGTAACCCCGCTTATTAAAAGCATTCTGTAACAAAGCGGGACCAAAGCCATGACAAAAACGCGT
AACAAAAGTGTCTATAATCACGGCAGAAAAGTCCACATTGATTATTTGCACGGCGTCACACTTTGCTATG
CCATAGCATTTTTATCCATAAGATTAGCGGATCCTACCTGACGCTTTTTATCGCAACTCTCTACTGTTTC
TCCATACCCGTTTTTTTGGGCTAGCAGGAGGAATTCACCATGGGTAATAATTTAATGCAGACGGACCTTT
CCGTCTGGGGTATGTATCAGCACGCCGATATTGTCGTTAAGTGCGTGATGATTGGGCTTATTTTGGCCTC
CGTAGTCACCTGGGCAATCTTCTTCAGTAAGAGCGTAGAGTTCTTCAATCAGAAGCGTCGCCTTAAGCGC
GAGCAGCAACTGCTGGCTGAAGCGCGTTCCTTAAACCAGGCCAACGATATCGCCGCTGATTTTGGTAGCA
AAAGCTTAAGCCTGCATTTGCTCAATGAAGCGCAGAATGAGCTGGAACTGTCAGAAGGCAGCGACGATAA
CGAAGGTATTAAAGAACGTACCAGCTTCCGTCTGGAGCGTCGGGTCGCCGCAGTGGGTCGTCAAATGGGC
CGCGGTAACGGCTATCTGGCAACCATCGGCGCGATTTCTCCGTTCGTTGGTCTGTTTGGTACGGTCTGGG
GCATCATGAACAGCTTTATTGGTATCGCGCAAACGCAGACCACTAACCTGGCAGTCGTTGCGCCGGGTAT
CGCAGAAGCTCTGTTAGCAACGGCAATCGGCCTCGTGGCAGCGATTCCTGCGGTCGTTATCTATAACGTA
TTTGCACGCCAGATTGGCGGCGCAGCTGCTGCAGCTGCTGCAGCTGCAGCACAGGTATTGTTGCTGCAAA
GCCGTGACCTGGATCTGGAAGCCAGCGCCGCTGCGCATCCGGTTCGTGTCGCACAAAAATTACGCGCAGG
ATAATATCCGATGGCAATGCATCTTAACGAAAACCTCGACGATAACGGCGAAATGCATGATATCAACGTG
ACGCCGTTTATCGACGTGATGTTGGTTCTGCTGATTATCTTTATGGTGGCGGCACCGTTAGCGACGGTAG
ATGTGAAGGTGAACTTGCCTGCTTCTACCAGCACGCCGCAGCCGCGCCCGGAAAAACCGGTTTATCTGTC
GGTGAAGGCAGACAACTCGATGTTTATCGGTAACGATCCGGTCACCGATGAAACAATGATTACGGCGTTG
AATGCGTTAACCGAAGGCAAGAAAGACACCACCATCTTCTTCCGAGCGGACAAAACCGTCGATTACGAGA
CGTTGATGAAGGTAATGGATACGCTGCATCAGGCGGGTTACCTGAAGATAGGTCTGGTCGGCGAAGAAAC
CGCCAAAGCGAAGTAAGGGGATCCTCTAGAGTCGACCTGCAGGCATGCAAGCTTGGCTGTTTTGGCGGAT
GAGAGAAGATTTTCAGCCTGATACAGATTAAATCAGAACGCAGAAGCGGTCTGATAAAACAGAATTTGCC
TGGCGGCAGTAGCGCGGTGGTCCCACCTGACCCCATGCCGAACTCAGAAGTGAAACGCCGTAGCGCCGAT
GGTAGTGTGGGGTCTCCCCATGCGAGAGTAGGGAACTGCCAGGCATCAAATAAAACGAAAGGCTCAGTCG
AAAGACTGGGCCTTTCGTTTTATCTGTTGTTTGTCGGTGAACGCTCTCCTGAGTAGGACAAATCCGCCGG
GAGCGGATTTGAACGTTGCGAAGCAACGGCCCGGAGGGTGGCGGGCAGGACGCCCGCCATAAACTGCCAG
GCATCAAATTAAGCAGAAGGCCATCCTGACGGATGGCCTTTTTGCGTTTCTACAAACTCTTTTGTTTATT
TTTCTAAATACATTCAAATATGTATCCGCTCATGAGACAATAACCCTGATAAATGCTTCAATAATATTGA
AAAAGGAAGAGTATGAGTATTCAACATTTCCGTGTCGCCCTTATTCCCTTTTTTGCGGCATTTTGCCTTC
CTGTTTTTGCTCACCCAGAAACGCTGGTGAAAGTAAAAGATGCTGAAGATCAGTTGGGTGCACGAGTGGG
TTACATCGAACTGGATCTCAACAGCGGTAAGATCCTTGAGAGTTTTCGCCCCGAAGAACGTTTTCCAATG
ATGAGCACTTTTAAAGTTCTGCTATGTGGCGCGGTATTATCCCGTGTTGACGCCGGGCAAGAGCAACTCG
GTCGCCGCATACACTATTCTCAGAATGACTTGGTTGAGTACTCACCAGTCACAGAAAAGCATCTTACGGA
TGGCATGACAGTAAGAGAATTATGCAGTGCTGCCATAACCATGAGTGATAACACTGCGGCCAACTTACTT
CTGACAACGATCGGAGGACCGAAGGAGCTAACCGCTTTTTTGCACAACATGGGGGATCATGTAACTCGCC
TTGATCGTTGGGAACCGGAGCTGAATGAAGCCATACCAAACGACGAGCGTGACACCACGATGCCTGTAGC
AATGGCAACAACGTTGCGCAAACTATTAACTGGCGAACTACTTACTCTAGCTTCCCGGCAACAATTAATA
GACTGGATGGAGGCGGATAAAGTTGCAGGACCACTTCTGCGCTCGGCCCTTCCGGCTGGCTGGTTTATTG
CTGATAAATCTGGAGCCGGTGAGCGTGGGTCTCGCGGTATCATTGCAGCACTGGGGCCAGATGGTAAGCC
CTCCCGTATCGTAGTTATCTACACGACGGGGAGTCAGGCAACTATGGATGAACGAAATAGACAGATCGCT
GAGATAGGTGCCTCACTGATTAAGCATTGGTAACTGTCAGACCAAGTTTACTCATATATACTTTAGATTG
ATT
[125 nt withheld, positions 2944-3068]
C
[141 nt withheld, positions 3070-3210]
CCTTTGACGTTGGAGTCCACGTTCTTT
[37 nt withheld, positions 3238-3274]
ACCCTATCTCGGGCTATTCTTTTGATTTATAAGGGATTTTGCCGATTTCGGCCTATTGGTTAAAAAATGA
GCTGATTTAACAAAAATTTAACGCGAATTTTAACAAAATATTAACGTTTACAATTTAAAAGGATCTAGGT
GAAGATCCTTTTTGATAATCTCATGACCAAAATCCCTTAACGTGAGTTTTCGTTCCACTGAGCGTCAGAC
CCCGTAGAAAAGATCAAAGGATCTTCTTGAGATCCTTTTTTTCTGCGCGTAATCTGCTGCTTGCAAACAA
AAAAACCACCGCTACCAGCGGTGGTTTGTTTGCCGGATCAAGAGCTACCAACTCTTTTTCCGAAGGTAAC
TGGCTTCAGCAGAGCGCAGATACCAAATACTGTCCTTCTAGTGTAGCCGTAGTTAGGCCACCACTTCAAG
AACTCTGTAGCACCGCCTACATACCTCGCTCTGCTAATCCTGTTACCAGTGGCTGCTGCCAGTGGCGATA
AGTCGTGTCTTACCGGGTTGGACTCAAGACGATAGTTACCGGATAAGGCGCAGCGGTCGGGCTGAACGGG
GGGTTCGTGCACACAGCCCAGCTTGGAGCGAACGACCTACACCGAACTGAGATACCTACAGCGTGAGCTA
TGAGAAAGCGCCACGCTTCCCGAAGGGAGAAAGGCGGACAGGTATCCGGTAAGCGGCAGGGTCGGAACAG
GAGAGCGCACGAGGGAGCTTCCAGGGGGAAACGCCTGGTATCTTTATAGTCCTGTCGGGTTTCGCCACCT
CTGACTTGAGCGTCGATTTTTGTGATGCTCGTCAGGGGGGCGGAGCCTATGGAAAAACGCCAGCAACGCG
GCCTTTTTACGGTTCCTGGCCTTTTGCTGGCCTTTTGCTCACATGTTCTTTCCTGCGTTATCCCCTGATT
CTGTGGATAACCGTATTACCGCCTTTGAGTGAGCTGATACCGCTCGCCGCAGCCGAACGACCGAGCGCAG
CGAGTCAGTGAGCGAGGAAGCGGAAGAGCGCCTGATGCGGTATTTTCTCCTTACGCATCTGTGCGGTATT
TCACACCGCATAGGGTCATGGCTGCGCCCCGACACCCGCCAACACCCGCTGACGCGCCCTGACGGGCTTG
TCTGCTCCCGGCATCCGCTTACAGACAAGCTGTGACCGTCTCCGGGAGCTGCATGTGTCAGAGGTTTTCA
CCGTCATCACCGAAACGCGCGAGGCAGAAGGAGATGGCGCCCAACAGTCCCCCGGCCACGGGGCCTGCCA
CCATACCCACGCCGAAACAAGCGCTCATGAGCCCGAAGTGGCGAGCCCGATCTTCCCCATCGGTGATGTC
GGCGATATAGGCGCCAGCAACCGCACCTGTGGCGCCGGTGATGCCGGCCACGATGCGTCCGGCGTAGAGG
ATCTGCTCATGTTTGACAGCTTATCATCGATGCATAATGTGCCTGTCAAATGGACGAAGCAGGGATTCTG
CAAACCCTATGCTACTCCGTCAAGCCGTCAATTGTCTGATTCGTTACCAATTATGACAACTTGACGGCTA
CATCATTCACTTTTTCTTCACAACCGGCACGGAACTCGCTCGGGCTGGCCCCGGTGCATTTTTTAAATAC
CCGCGAGAAATAGAGTTGATCGTCAAAACCAACATTGCGACCGACGGTGGCGATAGGCATCCGGGTGGTG
CTCAAAAGCAGCTTCGCCTGGCTGATACGTTGGTCCTCGCGCCAGCTTAAGACGCTAATCCCTAACTGCT
GGCGGAAAAGATGTGACAGACGCGACGGCGACAAGCAAACATGCTGTGCGACGCTGGCGATATCAAAATT
GCTGTCTGCCAGGTGATCGCTGATGTACTGACAAGCCTCGCGTACCCGATTATCCATCGGTGGATGGAGC
GACTCGTTAATCGCTTCCATGCGCCGCAGTAACAATTGCTCAAGCAGATTTATCGCCAGCAGCTCCGAAT
AGCGCCCTTCCCCTTGCCCGGCGTTAATGATTTGCCCAAACAGGTCGCTGAAATGCGGCTGGTGCGCTTC
ATCCGGGCGAAAGAACCCCGTATTGGCAAATATTGACGGCCAGTTAAGCCATTCATGCCAGTAGGCGCGC
GGACGAAAGTAAACCCACTGGTGATACCATTCGCGAGCCTCCGGATGACGACCGTAGTGATGAATCTCTC
CTGGCGGGAACAGCAAAATATCACCCGGTCGGCAAACAAATTCTCGTCCCTGATTTTTCACCACCCCCTG
ACCGCGAATGGTGAGATTGAGAATATAACCTTTCATTCCCAGCGGTCGGTCGATAAAAAAATCGAGATAA
CCGTTGGCCTCAATCGGCGTTAAACCCGCCACCAGATGGGCATTAAACGAGTATCCCGGCAGCAGGGGAT
CATTTTGCGCTTCAGCCATACTTTTCATACTCCCGCCATTCAGAG
Features (pLannotate 1.2.2; 16 found; start..end, strand, type, name):
      1..285     +  promoter       araBAD promoter: araBAD; promoter of the L-arabinose operon of E. coli; the araC regulatory gene is transcribed in the opposite direction (Guzman et al., 1995)
    320..1051    +  CDS            exbB: EXBB_ECOLI - Experimental evidence at protein level: Swiss-Prot protein existence level 1. Involved in the TonB-dependent energy-dependent transport of various receptor-bound substrates. Protects ExbD from proteolytic degradation and functionally stabilizes TonB. From Escherichia coli (strain K12).
   1061..1483    +  CDS            exbD: EXBD_ECOLI - Experimental evidence at protein level: Swiss-Prot protein existence level 1. Involved in the TonB-dependent energy-dependent transport of various receptor-bound substrates. From Escherichia coli (strain K12).
   1487..1524    +  misc_feature   MCS (fragment): pUC18/19 multiple cloning site
   1608..1723    +  ncRNA          5S rRNA: Accession: RF00001 - 5S ribosomal RNA
   1727..1813    +  terminator     rrnB T1 terminator: Escherichia coli rrnB; transcription terminator T1 from the E. coli rrnB gene
   1905..1932    +  terminator     rrnB T2 terminator: transcription terminator T2 from the E. coli rrnB gene
   1951..2042    +  promoter       AmpR promoter: bla
   2043..2903    +  CDS            AmpR: β-lactamase; bla; confers resistance to ampicillin, carbenicillin, and related antibiotics
   2945..3325    +  rep_origin     M13 ori (sequence partly withheld): M13 bacteriophage origin of replication; arrow indicates direction of (+) strand synthesis
   3511..4099    +  rep_origin     ori: high-copy-number ColE1/pMB1/pBR322/pUC origin of replication
   4285..4336    -  misc_feature   bom (fragment): basis of mobility region from pBR322
   4452..4491    -  CDS            rop (fragment): Rop protein, which maintains plasmids at low copy number; rop
   4492..4677    -  CDS            TcR (fragment): tetracycline efflux protein; tet; confers resistance to tetracycline
   4687..4705    +  promoter       tet promoter (fragment): E. coli promoter for tetracycline efflux protein gene
   4795..5673    -  CDS            araC: L-arabinose regulatory protein; araC
