[The description below was written by a language model from this plasmid's Addgene catalogue record and pLannotate feature annotations shown in this document.]
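Description:
pKP2008 is a bacterial expression plasmid built on the pBAD24 backbone that places the Escherichia coli exbB and exbD genes under arabinose-inducible control. The 5.7 kb construct replicates in E. coli from a high-copy ColE1/pMB1-type origin and is selected with ampicillin through the bla (β-lactamase) gene and its own promoter. An M13 phage origin is also present, along with short, non-functional remnants of pBR322 sequence (fragments of bom, rop, the tetracycline resistance gene and its promoter) that are carried over from the backbone's ancestry.

The payload is a two-gene arrangement: the araBAD promoter drives exbB followed closely by exbD on the same strand, so both are presumably made from a single transcript as in their native operon. Transcription ends at the rrnB T1 and T2 terminators downstream of a residual multiple cloning site fragment. The araC regulator is encoded divergently from the promoter, allowing expression to be repressed without arabinose and tuned by adding it. According to the record, exbB carries alanine codons in place of codons 205 to 214, a block substitution introduced into the parental plasmid pKP660; exbD is listed without changes. ExbB and ExbD act with TonB in energy-dependent transport of receptor-bound substrates across the outer membrane, with ExbB stabilising both ExbD and TonB. The construct is therefore suited to testing how this ten-residue segment of ExbB contributes to the function of the TonB system, for example by expressing the mutant at controlled levels in suitable strains, although the record does not describe specific experiments. The cloning sites used are not recorded.
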