Addgene plasmid #167601: pKP2008
Purpose: Express ExbB (205-214 Ala),ExbD
Depositing lab: Kathleen Postle. Depositing organization: Pennsylvania State University.
Backbone
  Vector backbone: pBAD24
  Vector type: Bacterial Expression
Growth in bacteria
  Bacterial resistance: Ampicillin, 100 μg/mL
  Growth temperature: 37°C
  Growth strain: DH5alpha
  Copy number: High Copy
Gene/Insert
  Gene/Insert name: ExbB, ExbD
  Species: Escherichia coli
  Mutation: exbB gene with ala codons replacing codons 205-214 in pKP660 (PMID: 19627500)
  Cloning method: Restriction Enzyme; 5′ cloning site Unknown (unknown if destroyed)
Terms and licenses: Academic/Nonprofit Terms; Industry Terms: Not Available to Industry
How to cite: pKP2008 was a gift from Kathleen Postle (Addgene plasmid # 167601 ; http://n2t.net/addgene:167601 ; RRID:Addgene_167601)
